Addgene plasmid #64290: pJexpress414_OmpA171_H1237
Purpose: OmpA redesign hybrid with wild-type strands 1237
Depositing lab: Timothy Whitehead. Depositing organization: Michigan State University. Publication: Computational redesign of the lipid-facing surface of the outer membrane protein OmpA. Stapleton JA, Whitehead TA, Nanda V. Proc Natl Acad Sci U S A. 2015 Jul 21. pii: 201501836. 10.1073/pnas.1501836112 PubMed 26199411.
Backbone
  Vector backbone: pJexpress414
  Backbone manufacturer: DNA2.0
  Backbone size w/o insert (bp): 4000
  Vector type: Bacterial Expression, Synthetic Biology
Growth in bacteria
  Bacterial resistance: Ampicillin, 100 μg/mL
  Growth temperature: 37°C
  Growth strain: XL1 Blue
  Copy number: High Copy
Gene/Insert
  Gene/Insert name: OmpA_H1237
  Species: Synthetic
  Insert size (bp): 642
  Promoter: T7
  Tag / fusion protein: FlAsH (C terminal on insert); 6His (C terminal on insert)
  Cloning method: Unknown
  Sequencing primers: 5′ pTF 5′-CTCGAAAATAATAAAGGGAAAATCAG-3′; 3′ pTR 5′-TGGTAGTGTGGGGACTC-3′
Terms and licenses: Academic/Nonprofit Terms; Industry Terms: Not Available to Industry
Depositor comments: Amino acid sequence: mkktaiaiavalagfatvaqaapndntWyTgAkLgWsqyhdtgfinnngpthenqLgAgAfGgYqVnpyVgFeMgYdWlgrmpykgsvengaykaqgYqAtLkMgVpitddVdVyLrLgImVwradtksnvygknhdtgvsFvMaLgSeHaItpeIaTrLeYqWtnnigdYPYDVPDYAtrpdnWmVsLgAsYrfgCCPGCCHHHHHH
How to cite: pJexpress414_OmpA171_H1237 was a gift from Timothy Whitehead (Addgene plasmid # 64290 ; http://n2t.net/addgene:64290 ; RRID:Addgene_64290)
