[The description below was written by a language model from this plasmid's Addgene catalogue record.]
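Description:
pJexpress414_OmpA171_H1237 is a bacterial expression plasmid built on the commercial pJexpress414 backbone (about 4 kb without insert), a high-copy vector selected with ampicillin. The record gives no feature table, so the origin of replication and other backbone elements are not itemised; the catalogue fields state only that the insert is expressed from a T7 promoter, which implies use in an E. coli host that supplies T7 RNA polymerase for protein production, with a standard cloning strain used for propagation.

The payload is a 642 bp synthetic open reading frame, OmpA_H1237, encoding a variant of the transmembrane beta-barrel domain of the E. coli outer membrane protein OmpA (the "171" in the name presumably refers to this truncated barrel domain, although the record does not say so). It belongs to a series in which the lipid-facing surface of the barrel was computationally redesigned. This member is a hybrid in which strands 1, 2, 3 and 7 retain the wild-type sequence, and the remaining strands presumably carry the redesigned residues. The protein has a C-terminal tetracysteine FlAsH motif, which binds biarsenical fluorescent dyes for labelling, followed by a 6xHis tag for detection or metal-affinity purification. The depositor's protein sequence also shows an N-terminal signal peptide, consistent with export to the outer membrane, and what appears to be an HA epitope inserted within the protein, although this is not listed among the tags.

Such hybrids are suited to identifying which strands tolerate surface redesign, by comparing expression, membrane insertion and folding with wild-type and fully redesigned OmpA.
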