>Addgene plasmid #64290 | pJexpress414_OmpA171_H1237 | addgene partial sequence | sequence record 114057 | T7 5'-TAATACGACTCACTATAGGG-3'
TTGTTTACTTTTAGGAGATAAAACATATGAAAAAGACCGCAATCGCCATCGCAGTGGCACTGGCTGGTTT
CGCTACCGTAGCGCAGGCCGCGCCGAACGACAACACCTGGTATACTGGTGCTAAACTGGGCTGGTCCCAG
TACCACGACACTGGTTTCATCAATAATAATGGCCCGACCCACGAGAACCAGCTGGGCGCTGGTGCTTTTG
GTGGTTACCAGGTGAACCCGTACGTTGGCTTTGAAATGGGTTACGACTGGCTCGGTCGTATGCCGTACAA
AGGCAGCGTTGAAAACGGTGCATACAAGGCTCAGGGCTATCAAGCGACGCTGAAAATGGGTGTCCCGATC
ACCGACGACGTTGACGTGTACCTGCGTCTGGGCATCATGGTATGGCGTGCAGATACTAAATCCAACGTTT
ATGGTAAAAACCACGATACCGGCGTTTCTTTCGTCATGGCGCTGGGTAGCGAACATGCGATCACTCCGGA
GATCGCTACCCGTCTGGAATACCAGTGGACCAACAACATCGGTGACTACCCATACGATGTTCCAGATTAC
GCGACTCGTCCGGATAACTGGATGGTGTCTCTGGGTGCGTCCTACCGTTTCGGTTGTTGCCCTGGTTGCT
GTCACCATCACCACCATCACTAAAAGCTTCCCCCTAGCATAACCCCTTGGGGCCTCTAAACGGGTCTTGA
GGGGTTTTTTGCCCCTGAGACGCGTCAATCGAGTTCGTACCTAAGGGCGACACCCCATAATTAGCCCGGG
CGAAAGGCCCAGTCTTTCGACTGAGCCTTTCGTTTTATTTTGATGCCTGGCAGTTCCCTACTCTCGCATG
